Addgene plasmid #249225: pLenti-hPTPRD-gRNA1
Purpose: PTPRD CRISPR KO
Depositing lab: Weihong Tan. Depositing organization: Hangzhou Institute of Medicine, Chinese Academy of Sciences. Publication: SPARK-seq: A high-throughput platform for aptamer discovery and kinetic profiling. Luo G, Song J, Fu Y, Jiang Y, Gao Y, Zhong Z, Li L, Wei Y, Jia HR, Guo L, Fu T, Wu Q, Tan W. Science. 2026 Jan;391(6780):eadv6127. doi: 10.1126/science.adv6127. Epub 2026 Jan 1. PubMed 41477891.
Backbone
  Vector backbone: pLenti-sgRNA
  Backbone manufacturer: Eric Lander and David Sabatini, Addgene plasmid #71409
  Vector type: Lentiviral, CRISPR
Growth in bacteria
  Bacterial resistance: Ampicillin, 100 μg/mL
  Growth temperature: 37°C
  Growth strain: NEB Stable
  Copy number: High Copy
Gene/Insert
  Gene/Insert name: PTPRD
  gRNA/shRNA sequence: CCAGCGACACTGTAGCGTG
  Species: H. sapiens (human)
  Entrez Gene: PTPRD (a.k.a. HPTP, HPTPD, HPTPDELTA, PTPD, R-PTP-delta, RPTPDELTA)
  Promoter: U6
  Cloning method: Restriction Enzyme; 5′ cloning site Unknown (unknown if destroyed)
Terms and licenses: Academic/Nonprofit Terms; Industry Terms: Not Available to Industry
How to cite: pLenti-hPTPRD-gRNA1 was a gift from Weihong Tan (Addgene plasmid # 249225 ; http://n2t.net/addgene:249225 ; RRID:Addgene_249225)
