[The description below was written by a language model from this plasmid's Addgene catalogue record and pLannotate feature annotations shown in this document.]
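Description:
pLenti-hPTPRD-gRNA1 is a lentiviral CRISPR guide RNA vector built on the pLenti-sgRNA backbone and intended for knockout of human PTPRD, the receptor-type protein tyrosine phosphatase delta. It is a 7,290 nt plasmid propagated in E. coli through a high-copy ColE1/pUC-type origin with ampicillin selection (AmpR under its own bla promoter). It also retains an f1 origin and remnants of a cloning-vector lac region (lacZα and lacI fragments, lac promoter/operator, T7 and T3 promoters) that have no role in the payload.

The transfer cassette has a third-generation, self-inactivating layout. An RSV promoter drives a truncated HIV-1 5' LTR, followed by the Ψ packaging signal with a partial gag sequence, the Rev response element for Rev-dependent export of the genomic RNA, a cPPT/CTS element, and a ΔU3 3' LTR that disables LTR promoter activity after integration. An SV40 poly(A) signal and SV40 origin lie downstream of the 3' LTR.

Within the viral genome, a human U6 RNA polymerase III promoter transcribes the PTPRD-targeting spacer fused to the Streptococcus pyogenes Cas9 gRNA scaffold. A separate EF-1α core promoter expresses puromycin N-acetyltransferase (annotated as a fragment), followed by WPRE to enhance transcript expression, allowing puromycin selection of transduced cells.

No Cas9 coding sequence is annotated, so the nuclease must be supplied separately, for example from a Cas9-expressing cell line or a second vector. The name suggests it is one of several guides against this gene. The stated purpose is PTPRD knockout, and the restriction sites used for guide insertion are not recorded.
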