Features (pLannotate 1.2.2; 27 found; start..end, strand, type, name):
      5..231     +  promoter       RSV promoter: Rous sarcoma virus enhancer/promoter
    232..412     +  LTR            5' LTR (truncated): truncated 5' long terminal repeat (LTR) from HIV-1
    459..584     +  misc_feature   HIV-1 Ψ: packaging signal of human immunodeficiency virus type 1
    568..931     +  CDS            HIV-1 gag (fragment): gag protein from human immunodeficiency virus 1; gag
   1077..1310    +  misc_feature   RRE: The Rev response element (RRE) of HIV-1 allows for Rev-dependent mRNA export from the nucleus to the cytoplasm.
   1687..1713    +  CDS            Rev (fragment): human immunodeficiency virus 1 (HIV-1) Rev protein; rev; enhances nuclear export of unspliced and incompletely spliced viral mRNAs
   1717..1957    +  promoter       U6 promoter: RNA polymerase III promoter for human U6 snRNA
   1986..2061    +  misc_RNA       gRNA scaffold: guide RNA scaffold for the Streptococcus pyogenes CRISPR/Cas9 system
   2109..2226    +  misc_feature   cPPT/CTS: central polypurine tract and central termination sequence of HIV-1
   2295..2506    +  promoter       EF-1α core promoter: core promoter for human elongation factor EF-1α
   2532..3131    +  CDS            PuroR (fragment): puromycin N-acetyltransferase; pac from Streptomyces; confers resistance to puromycin
   3147..3735    +  misc_feature   WPRE: woodchuck hepatitis virus posttranscriptional regulatory element
   3786..3805    +  misc_feature   cPPT/CTS (fragment): central polypurine tract and central termination sequence of HIV-1
   3807..4040    +  LTR            3' LTR (ΔU3): self-inactivating 3' long terminal repeat (LTR) from HIV-1
   4118..4239    +  polyA_signal   SV40 poly(A) signal: SV40 polyadenylation signal
   4279..4414    +  rep_origin     SV40 ori: SV40 origin of replication
   4435..4453    -  promoter       T7 promoter: promoter for bacteriophage T7 RNA polymerase
   4461..4616    +  CDS            lacZα (fragment): LacZα fragment of β-galactosidase; lacZ fragment
   4621..5049    +  rep_origin     f1 ori (sequence partly withheld): f1 bacteriophage origin of replication; arrow indicates direction of (+) strand synthesis
   5102..5206    +  promoter       AmpR promoter: bla
   5207..6067    +  CDS            AmpR: β-lactamase; bla; confers resistance to ampicillin, carbenicillin, and related antibiotics
   6238..6826    +  rep_origin     ori: high-copy-number ColE1/pMB1/pBR322/pUC origin of replication
   7009..7101    +  CDS            lacI (fragment): lac repressor; lacI; The lac repressor binds to the lac operator to inhibit transcription in E. coli. This inhibition can be relieved by adding lactose or isopropyl-β-D-thiogalactopyranoside (IPTG).
   7114..7135    +  protein_bind   CAP binding site: CAP binding activates transcription in the presence of cAMP. E. coli catabolite activator protein
   7150..7180    +  promoter       lac promoter: promoter for the E. coli lac operon
   7188..7204    +  protein_bind   lac operator: The lac repressor binds to the lac operator to inhibit transcription in E. coli. This inhibition can be relieved by adding lactose or isopropyl-β-D-thiogalactopyranoside (IPTG). lac repressor encoded by lacI
   7249..7267    +  promoter       T3 promoter: promoter for bacteriophage T3 RNA polymerase
>Addgene plasmid #249225 | pLenti-hPTPRD-gRNA1 | addgene full sequence | sequence record 499773 | Addgene NGS Result
TTAATGTAGTCTTATGCAATACTCTTGTAGTCTTGCAACATGGTAACGATGAGTTAGCAACATGCCTTAC
AAGGAGAGAAAAAGCACCGTGCATGCCGATTGGTGGAAGTAAGGTGGTACGATCGTGCCTTATTAGGAAG
GCAACAGACGGGTCTGACATGGATTGGACGAACCACTGAATTGCCGCATTGCAGAGATATTGTATTTAAG
TGCCTAGCTCGATACATAAACGGGTCTCTCTGGTTAGACCAGATCTGAGCCTGGGAGCTCTCTGGCTAAC
TAGGGAACCCACTGCTTAAGCCTCAATAAAGCTTGCCTTGAGTGCTTCAAGTAGTGTGTGCCCGTCTGTT
GTGTGACTCTGGTAACTAGAGATCCCTCAGACCCTTTTAGTCAGTGTGGAAAATCTCTAGCAGTGGCGCC
CGAACAGGGACTTGAAAGCGAAAGGGAAACCAGAGGAGCTCTCTCGACGCAGGACTCGGCTTGCTGAAGC
GCGCACGGCAAGAGGCGAGGGGCGGCGACTGGTGAGTACGCCAAAAATTTTGACTAGCGGAGGCTAGAAG
GAGAGAGATGGGTGCGAGAGCGTCAGTATTAAGCGGGGGAGAATTAGATCGCGATGGGAAAAAATTCGGT
TAAGGCCAGGGGGAAAGAAAAAATATAAATTAAAACATATAGTATGGGCAAGCAGGGAGCTAGAACGATT
CGCAGTTAATCCTGGCCTGTTAGAAACATCAGAAGGCTGTAGACAAATACTGGGACAGCTACAACCATCC
CTTCAGACAGGATCAGAAGAACTTAGATCATTATATAATACAGTAGCAACCCTCTATTGTGTGCATCAAA
GGATAGAGATAAAAGACACCAAGGAAGCTTTAGACAAGATAGAGGAAGAGCAAAACAAAAGTAAGACCAC
CGCACAGCAAGCGGCCGCTGATCTTCAGACCTGGAGGAGGAGATATGAGGGACAATTGGAGAAGTGAATT
ATATAAATATAAAGTAGTAAAAATTGAACCATTAGGAGTAGCACCCACCAAGGCAAAGAGAAGAGTGGTG
CAGAGAGAAAAAAGAGCAGTGGGAATAGGAGCTTTGTTCCTTGGGTTCTTGGGAGCAGCAGGAAGCACTA
TGGGCGCAGCGTCAATGACGCTGACGGTACAGGCCAGACAATTATTGTCTGGTATAGTGCAGCAGCAGAA
CAATTTGCTGAGGGCTATTGAGGCGCAACAGCATCTGTTGCAACTCACAGTCTGGGGCATCAAGCAGCTC
CAGGCAAGAATCCTGGCTGTGGAAAGATACCTAAAGGATCAACAGCTCCTGGGGATTTGGGGTTGCTCTG
GAAAACTCATTTGCACCACTGCTGTGCCTTGGAATGCTAGTTGGAGTAATAAATCTCTGGAACAGATTTG
GAATCACACGACCTGGATGGAGTGGGACAGAGAAATTAACAATTACACAAGCTTAATACACTCCTTAATT
GAAGAATCGCAAAACCAGCAAGAAAAGAATGAACAAGAATTATTGGAATTAGATAAATGGGCAAGTTTGT
GGAATTGGTTTAACATAACAAATTGGCTGTGGTATATAAAATTATTCATAATGATAGTAGGAGGCTTGGT
AGGTTTAAGAATAGTTTTTGCTGTACTTTCTATAGTGAATAGAGTTAGGCAGGGATATTCACCATTATCG
TTTCAGACCCACCTCCCAACCCCGAGGGGACCCAGAGAGGGCCTATTTCCCATGATTCCTTCATATTTGC
ATATACGATACAAGGCTGTTAGAGAGATAATTAGAATTAATTTGACTGTAAACACAAAGATATTAGTACA
AAATACGTGACGTAGAAAGTAATAATTTCTTGGGTAGTTTGCAGTTTTAAAATTATGTTTTAAAATGGAC
TATCATATGCTTACCGTAACTTGAAAGTATTTCGATTTCTTGGCTTTATATATCTTGTGGAAAGGACGAA
ACACCGCCAGCGACACTGTAGCGTGGTTTTAGAGCTAGAAATAGCAAGTTAAAATAAGGCTAGTCCGTTA
TCAACTTGAAAAAGTGGCACCGAGTCGGTGCTTTTTTGAATTCTAGATCTTGAGACAAATGGCAGTATTC
ATCCACAATTTTAAAAGAAAAGGGGGGATTGGGGGGTACAGTGCAGGGGAAAGAATAGTAGACATAATAG
CAACAGACATACAAACTAAAGAATTACAAAAACAAATTACAAAAATTCAAAATTTTCGGGTTTATTACAG
GGACAGCAGAGATCCACTTTGGCGCCGGCTCGAGTGGCTCCGGTGCCCGTCAGTGGGCAGAGCGCACATC
GCCCACAGTCCCCGAGAAGTTGGGGGGAGGGGTCGGCAATTGAACCGGTGCCTAGAGAAGGTGGCGCGGG
GTAAACTGGGAAAGTGATGTCGTGTACTGGCTCCGCCTTTTTCCCGAGGGTGGGGGAGAACCGTATATAA
GTGCAGTAGTCGCCGTGAACGTTCTTTTTCGCAACGGGTTTGCCGCCAGAACACAGGTGTCGTGACGCGG
GATCCGCCACCATGACCGAGTACAAGCCCACGGTGCGCCTCGCCACCCGCGACGACGTCCCCAGGGCCGT
ACGCACCCTCGCCGCCGCGTTCGCCGACTACCCCGCCACGCGCCACACCGTCGATCCGGACCGCCACATC
GAGCGGGTCACCGAGCTGCAAGAACTCTTCCTCACGCGCGTCGGGCTCGACATCGGCAAGGTGTGGGTCG
CGGACGACGGCGCCGCGGTGGCGGTCTGGACCACGCCGGAGAGCGTCGAAGCGGGGGCGGTGTTCGCCGA
GATCGGCCCGCGCATGGCCGAGTTGAGCGGTTCCCGGCTGGCCGCGCAGCAACAGATGGAAGGCCTCCTG
GCGCCGCACCGGCCCAAGGAGCCCGCGTGGTTCCTGGCCACCGTCGGAGTCTCGCCCGACCACCAGGGCA
AGGGTCTGGGCAGCGCCGTCGTGCTCCCCGGAGTGGAGGCGGCCGAGCGCGCCGGGGTGCCCGCCTTCCT
GGAGACCTCCGCGCCCCGCAACCTCCCCTTCTACGAGCGGCTCGGCTTCACCGTCACCGCCGACGTCGAG
GTGCCCGAAGGACCGCGCACCTGGTGCATGACCCGCAAGCCCGGTGCCTGAACGCGTTAAGTCGACAATC
AACCTCTGGATTACAAAATTTGTGAAAGATTGACTGGTATTCTTAACTATGTTGCTCCTTTTACGCTATG
TGGATACGCTGCTTTAATGCCTTTGTATCATGCTATTGCTTCCCGTATGGCTTTCATTTTCTCCTCCTTG
TATAAATCCTGGTTGCTGTCTCTTTATGAGGAGTTGTGGCCCGTTGTCAGGCAACGTGGCGTGGTGTGCA
CTGTGTTTGCTGACGCAACCCCCACTGGTTGGGGCATTGCCACCACCTGTCAGCTCCTTTCCGGGACTTT
CGCTTTCCCCCTCCCTATTGCCACGGCGGAACTCATCGCCGCCTGCCTTGCCCGCTGCTGGACAGGGGCT
CGGCTGTTGGGCACTGACAATTCCGTGGTGTTGTCGGGGAAATCATCGTCCTTTCCTTGGCTGCTCGCCT
GTGTTGCCACCTGGATTCTGCGCGGGACGTCCTTCTGCTACGTCCCTTCGGCCCTCAATCCAGCGGACCT
TCCTTCCCGCGGCCTGCTGCCGGCTCTGCGGCCTCTTCCGCGTCTTCGCCTTCGCCCTCAGACGAGTCGG
ATCTCCCTTTGGGCCGCCTCCCCGCGTCGACTTTAAGACCAATGACTTACAAGGCAGCTGTAGATCTTAG
CCACTTTTTAAAAGAAAAGGGGGGACTGGAAGGGCTAATTCACTCCCAACGAAGACAAGATCTGCTTTTT
GCTTGTACTGGGTCTCTCTGGTTAGACCAGATCTGAGCCTGGGAGCTCTCTGGCTAACTAGGGAACCCAC
TGCTTAAGCCTCAATAAAGCTTGCCTTGAGTGCTTCAAGTAGTGTGTGCCCGTCTGTTGTGTGACTCTGG
TAACTAGAGATCCCTCAGACCCTTTTAGTCAGTGTGGAAAATCTCTAGCAGTACGTATAGTAGTTCATGT
CATCTTATTATTCAGTATTTATAACTTGCAAAGAAATGAATATCAGAGAGTGAGAGGAACTTGTTTATTG
CAGCTTATAATGGTTACAAATAAAGCAATAGCATCACAAATTTCACAAATAAAGCATTTTTTTCACTGCA
TTCTAGTTGTGGTTTGTCCAAACTCATCAATGTATCTTATCATGTCTGGCTCTAGCTATCCCGCCCCTAA
CTCCGCCCATCCCGCCCCTAACTCCGCCCAGTTCCGCCCATTCTCCGCCCCATGGCTGACTAATTTTTTT
TATTTATGCAGAGGCCGAGGCCGCCTCGGCCTCTGAGCTATTCCAGAAGTAGTGAGGAGGCTTTTTTGGA
GGCCTAGGGACGTACCCAATTCGCCCTATAGTGAGTCGTATTACGCGCGCTCACTGGCCGTCGTTTTACA
ACGTCGTGACTGGGAAAACCCTGGCGTTACCCAACTTAATCGCCTTGCAGCACATCCCCCTTTCGCCAGC
TGGCGTAATAGCGAAGAGGCCCGCACCGATCGCCCTTCCCAACAGTTGCGCAGCCTGAATGGCGAATGGG
[124 nt withheld, positions 4621-4744]
C
[91 nt withheld, positions 4746-4836]
A
[49 nt withheld, positions 4838-4886]
CCTTTGACGTTGGAGTCCACGTTCTTT
[37 nt withheld, positions 4914-4950]
ACCCTATCTCGGTCTATTCTTTTGATTTATAAGGGATTTTGCCGATTTCGGCCTATTGGTTAAAAAATGA
GCTGATTTAACAAAAATTTAACGCGAATTTTAACAAAATATTAACGCTTACAATTTAGGTGGCACTTTTC
GGGGAAATGTGCGCGGAACCCCTATTTGTTTATTTTTCTAAATACATTCAAATATGTATCCGCTCATGAG
ACAATAACCCTGATAAATGCTTCAATAATATTGAAAAAGGAAGAGTATGAGTATTCAACATTTCCGTGTC
GCCCTTATTCCCTTTTTTGCGGCATTTTGCCTTCCTGTTTTTGCTCACCCAGAAACGCTGGTGAAAGTAA
AAGATGCTGAAGATCAGTTGGGTGCACGAGTGGGTTACATCGAACTGGATCTCAACAGCGGTAAGATCCT
TGAGAGTTTTCGCCCCGAAGAACGTTTTCCAATGATGAGCACTTTTAAAGTTCTGCTATGTGGCGCGGTA
TTATCCCGTATTGACGCCGGGCAAGAGCAACTCGGTCGCCGCATACACTATTCTCAGAATGACTTGGTTG
AGTACTCACCAGTCACAGAAAAGCATCTTACGGATGGCATGACAGTAAGAGAATTATGCAGTGCTGCCAT
AACCATGAGTGATAACACTGCGGCCAACTTACTTCTGACAACGATCGGAGGACCGAAGGAGCTAACCGCT
TTTTTGCACAACATGGGGGATCATGTAACTCGCCTTGATCGTTGGGAACCGGAGCTGAATGAAGCCATAC
CAAACGACGAGCGTGACACCACGATGCCTGTAGCAATGGCAACAACGTTGCGCAAACTATTAACTGGCGA
ACTACTTACTCTAGCTTCCCGGCAACAATTAATAGACTGGATGGAGGCGGATAAAGTTGCAGGACCACTT
CTGCGCTCGGCCCTTCCGGCTGGCTGGTTTATTGCTGATAAATCTGGAGCCGGTGAGCGTGGGTCTCGCG
GTATCATTGCAGCACTGGGGCCAGATGGTAAGCCCTCCCGTATCGTAGTTATCTACACGACGGGGAGTCA
GGCAACTATGGATGAACGAAATAGACAGATCGCTGAGATAGGTGCCTCACTGATTAAGCATTGGTAACTG
TCAGACCAAGTTTACTCATATATACTTTAGATTGATTTAAAACTTCATTTTTAATTTAAAAGGATCTAGG
TGAAGATCCTTTTTGATAATCTCATGACCAAAATCCCTTAACGTGAGTTTTCGTTCCACTGAGCGTCAGA
CCCCGTAGAAAAGATCAAAGGATCTTCTTGAGATCCTTTTTTTCTGCGCGTAATCTGCTGCTTGCAAACA
AAAAAACCACCGCTACCAGCGGTGGTTTGTTTGCCGGATCAAGAGCTACCAACTCTTTTTCCGAAGGTAA
CTGGCTTCAGCAGAGCGCAGATACCAAATACTGTTCTTCTAGTGTAGCCGTAGTTAGGCCACCACTTCAA
GAACTCTGTAGCACCGCCTACATACCTCGCTCTGCTAATCCTGTTACCAGTGGCTGCTGCCAGTGGCGAT
AAGTCGTGTCTTACCGGGTTGGACTCAAGACGATAGTTACCGGATAAGGCGCAGCGGTCGGGCTGAACGG
GGGGTTCGTGCACACAGCCCAGCTTGGAGCGAACGACCTACACCGAACTGAGATACCTACAGCGTGAGCT
ATGAGAAAGCGCCACGCTTCCCGAAGGGAGAAAGGCGGACAGGTATCCGGTAAGCGGCAGGGTCGGAACA
GGAGAGCGCACGAGGGAGCTTCCAGGGGGAAACGCCTGGTATCTTTATAGTCCTGTCGGGTTTCGCCACC
TCTGACTTGAGCGTCGATTTTTGTGATGCTCGTCAGGGGGGCGGAGCCTATGGAAAAACGCCAGCAACGC
GGCCTTTTTACGGTTCCTGGCCTTTTGCTGGCCTTTTGCTCACATGTTCTTTCCTGCGTTATCCCCTGAT
TCTGTGGATAACCGTATTACCGCCTTTGAGTGAGCTGATACCGCTCGCCGCAGCCGAACGACCGAGCGCA
GCGAGTCAGTGAGCGAGGAAGCGGAAGAGCGCCCAATACGCAAACCGCCTCTCCCCGCGCGTTGGCCGAT
TCATTAATGCAGCTGGCACGACAGGTTTCCCGACTGGAAAGCGGGCAGTGAGCGCAACGCAATTAATGTG
AGTTAGCTCACTCATTAGGCACCCCAGGCTTTACACTTTATGCTTCCGGCTCGTATGTTGTGTGGAATTG
TGAGCGGATAACAATTTCACACAGGAAACAGCTATGACCATGATTACGCCAAGCGCGCAATTAACCCTCA
CTAAAGGGAACAAAAGCTGGAGCTGCAAGC
